Addgene plasmid #162459: pJYDC2
Purpose: (Empty Backbone) Yeast display plasmid for expression of C-terminal fusions. Modification of pJYDC1 vector with ALFA tag in MCS.
Depositing lab: Gideon Schreiber. Depositing organization: Weizmann Institute of Science. Publication: An enhanced yeast display platform demonstrates the binding plasticity under various selection pressures. Zahradník J, Dey D, Marciano S, Schreiber G. bioRxiv Preprint 2020 10.1101/2020.12.16.423176.
Backbone
  Vector backbone: New backbone pJYD
  Backbone manufacturer: Dr. Jiri Zahradnik
  Backbone size (bp): 5181
  Vector type: Shuttle vector bacteria/yeast
  Selectable markers: TRP1
  Tag / fusion protein: eUnaG2 fluorescent protein (N terminal on backbone); HA tag (N terminal on backbone); HDEL sequence (C terminal on backbone); ALFA-tag (C terminal on backbone)
Growth in bacteria
  Bacterial resistance: Kanamycin, 50 μg/mL
  Growth temperature: 37°C
  Growth strain: DH5alpha
  Copy number: Unknown
Terms and licenses: Academic/Nonprofit Terms; Industry Terms: Not Available to Industry
Depositor comments: Please visit https://www.biorxiv.org/content/10.1101/2020.12.16.423176v1 for bioRxiv preprint.
How to cite: pJYDC2 was a gift from Gideon Schreiber (Addgene plasmid # 162459 ; http://n2t.net/addgene:162459 ; RRID:Addgene_162459)
