[The description below was written by a language model from this plasmid's Addgene catalogue record and pLannotate feature annotations shown in this document.]
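Description:
pJYDC2 is an empty-backbone bacteria/yeast shuttle vector of about 5.2 kb, built on the pJYD backbone for yeast surface display of proteins cloned as C-terminal fusions. It is described as a modification of pJYDC1 that carries an ALFA tag in the multiple cloning site. In E. coli it replicates from a high-copy ColE1/pUC-type origin and is selected with kanamycin through an aph(3')-Ia KanR gene driven by the bla (AmpR) promoter. In Saccharomyces cerevisiae it is maintained as a centromeric plasmid by a CEN6/ARS element and selected by tryptophan prototrophy through TRP1 under its own promoter. Two short fragments of the pBR322 bom region are also annotated.

The display cassette is controlled by the galactose-inducible, Gal4-regulated GAL1 promoter. Downstream lies a fragment of the alpha mating factor (MFα1) coding sequence, presumably a secretion leader, followed by the bilirubin-dependent green fluorescent protein UnaG (the catalogue names it eUnaG2) and directly after it an Aga2 fragment. Aga2 is the a-agglutinin subunit conventionally used to tether fusions to the yeast cell wall, so a protein inserted after it would be displayed on the surface with the fluorescent reporter as an expression readout. The catalogue also lists an HA tag upstream and, on the C-terminal side, the ALFA tag and an HDEL sequence (an ER-retention motif). These short elements, the cloning site and any terminator were not picked up by the automated annotation, so their exact positions are not stated. The depositor and sequencing-derived records differ by one nucleotide in length but carry the same features.
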