Features (pLannotate 1.2.2; 12 found; start..end, strand, type, name):
     50..70      -  misc_feature   bom (fragment): basis of mobility region from pBR322
    121..795     -  CDS            TRP1: phosphoribosylanthranilate isomerase, required for tryptophan biosynthesis; S. cerevisiae TRP1; yeast auxotrophic marker
    796..943     -  promoter       TRP1 promoter: S. cerevisiae TRP1
   1081..1130    -  misc_feature   bom (fragment): basis of mobility region from pBR322
   1236..1739    -  misc_feature   CEN/ARS: S. cerevisiae CEN6 centromere fused to an autonomously replicating sequence
   1776..1880    +  promoter       AmpR promoter: bla
   1881..2696    +  CDS            KanR: aminoglycoside phosphotransferase; aph(3')-Ia; confers resistance to kanamycin in bacteria or G418 (Geneticin®) in eukaryotes
   2867..3455    +  rep_origin     ori: high-copy-number ColE1/pMB1/pBR322/pUC origin of replication
   3638..4079    +  promoter       GAL1 promoter: S. cerevisiae GAL1; inducible promoter, regulated by Gal4
   4126..4194    +  CDS            MF(ALPHA)1 (fragment): MFAL1_YEAST - Also known as MF-ALPHA-1, MFAL1. Experimental evidence at protein level: Swiss-Prot protein existence level 1. The active factor is excreted into the culture medium by haploid cells of the alpha mating type and acts on cells of the opposite mating type (type A). It mediates the conjugation process between the two types by inhibiting the initiation of DNA synthesis in type a cells and synchronizing them with type alpha. From Saccharomyces cerevisiae (strain ATCC 204508 / S288c) (Baker's yeast).
   4198..4614    +  CDS            UnaG: UnaG is a basic (constitutively fluorescent) green fluorescent protein published in 2013, derived from Anguilla japonica. It has low acid sensitivity. It requires the cofactor bilirubin for fluorescence.
   4615..4830    +  CDS            AGA2 (fragment): AGA2_YEAST - Experimental evidence at protein level: Swiss-Prot protein existence level 1. Receptor binding subunit of the a-agglutinin heterodimer. S.cerevisiae a and alpha cells express the complementary cell surface glycoproteins a-agglutinin and alpha-agglutinin, respectively, which interact with one another to promote cellular aggregation during mating. From Saccharomyces cerevisiae (strain ATCC 204508 / S288c) (Baker's yeast).
>Addgene plasmid #162459 | pJYDC2 | depositor full sequence | sequence record 314852 | 1 - 5181
TAATATCCTTTTCTATTTTTCGTTCCGTTACCAACTTTACACATACTTTTGCGGTATTTCACACCGCATA
GATCGGCAAGTGCACAAACAATACTTAAATAAATACTACTCAGTAATAACCTATTTCTTAGCATTTTTGA
CGAAATTTGCTATTTTGTTAGAGTCTTTTACACCATTTGTCTCCACACCTCCGCTTACATCAACACCAAT
AACGCCATTTAATCTAAGCGCATCACCAACATTTTCTGGCGTCAGTCCACCAGCTAACATAAAATGTAAG
CTTTCGGGGCTCTCTTGCCTTCCAACCCAGTCAGAAATCGAGTTCCAATCCAAAAGTTCACCTGTCCCAC
CTGCTTCTGAATCAAACAAGGGAATAAACGAATGAGGTTTCTGTGAAGCTGCACTGAGTAGTATGTTGCA
GTCTTTTGGAAATACGAGTCTTTTAATAACTGGCAAACCGAGGAACTCTTGGTATTCTTGCCACGACTCA
TCTCCATGCAGTTGGACGATATCAATGCCGTAATCATTGACCAGAGCCAAAACATCCTCCTTAGGTTGAT
TACGAAACACGCCAACCAAGTATTTCGGAGTGCCTGAACTATTTTTATATGCTTTTACAAGACTTGAAAT
TTTCCTTGCAATAACCGGGTCAATTGTTCTCTTTCTATTGGGCACACATATAATACCCAGCAAGTCAGCA
TCGGAATCTAGAGCACATTCTGCGGCCTCTGTGCTCTGCAAGCCGCAAACTTTCACCAATGGACCAGAAC
TACCTGTGAAATTAATAACAGACATACTCCAAGCTGCCTTTGTGTGCTTAATCACGTATACTCACGTGCT
CAATAGTCACCAATGCCCTCCCTCTTGGCCCTCTCCTTTTCTTTTTTCGACCGAATTAATTCTTAATCGG
CAAAAAAAGAAAAGCTCCGGATCAAGATTGTACGTAAGGTGACAAGCTATTTTTCAATAAAGAATATCTT
CCACTACTGCCATCTGGCGTCATAACTGCAAAGTACACATATATTACGATGCTGTTCTATTAAATGCTTC
CTATATTATATATATAGTAATGTCGTGATCTATGGTGCACTCTCAGTACAATCTGCTCTGATGCCGCATA
GTTAAGCCAGCCCCGACACCCGCCAACACCCGCTGACGCGCCCTTGAGACGAAAGGGCCTCGTGATACGC
CTATTTTTATAGGTTAATGTCATGATAATAATGGTTTCTTAGACGGATCGCTTGCCTGTAACTTACACGC
GCCTCGTATCTTTTAATGATGGAATAATTTGGGAATTTACTCTGTGTTTATTTATTTTTATGTTTTGTAT
TTGGATTTTAGAAAGTAAATAAAGAAGGTAGAAGAGTTACGGAATGAAGAAAAAAAAATAAACAAAGGTT
TAAAAAATTTCAACAAAAAGCGTACTTTACATATATATTTATTAGACAAGAAAAGCAGATTAAATAGATA
TACATTCGATTAACGATAAGTAAAATGTAAAATCACAGGATTTTCGTGTGTGGTCTTCTACACAGACAAG
ATGAAACAATTCGGCATTAATACCTGAGAGCAGGAAGAGCAAGATAAAAGGTAGTATTTGTTGGCGATCC
CCCTAGAGTCTTTTACATCTTCGGAAAACAAAAACTATTTTTTCTTTAATTTCTTTTTTTACTTTCTATT
TTTAATTTATATATTTATATTAAAAAATTTAAATTATAATTATTTTTATAGCACGTGATGAAAAGGACCC
AGGTGGCACTTTTCGGGGAAATGTGCGCGGAACCCCTATTTGTTTATTTTTCTAAATACATTCAAATATG
TATCCGCTCATGAGACAATAACCCTGATAAATGCTTCAATAATATTGAAAAAGGAAGAGTATGAGCCATA
TTCAACGGGAAACGTCTTGCTCGAGGCCGCGATTAAATTCCAACATGGATGCTGATTTATATGGGTATAA
ATGGGCTCGCGATAATGTCGGGCAATCAGGTGCGACAATCTATCGATTGTATGGGAAGCCCGATGCGCCA
GAGTTGTTTCTGAAACATGGCAAAGGTAGCGTTGCCAATGATGTTACAGATGAGATGGTCAGACTAAACT
GGCTGACGGAATTTATGCCTCTTCCGACCATCAAGCATTTTATCCGTACTCCTGATGATGCATGGTTACT
CACCACTGCGATCCCCGGGAAAACAGCATTCCAGGTATTAGAAGAATATCCTGATTCAGGTGAAAATATT
GTTGATGCGCTGGCAGTGTTCCTGCGCCGGTTGCATTCGATTCCTGTTTGTAATTGTCCTTTTAACAGCG
ATCGCGTATTTCGTCTCGCTCAGGCGCAATCACGAATGAATAACGGTTTGGTTGATGCGAGTGATTTTGA
TGACGAGCGTAATGGCTGGCCTGTTGAACAAGTCTGGAAAGAAATGCATAAGCTTTTGCCATTCTCACCG
GATTCAGTCGTCACTCATGGTGATTTCTCACTTGATAACCTTATTTTTGACGAGGGGAAATTAATAGGTT
GTATTGATGTTGGACGAGTCGGAATCGCAGACCGATACCAGGATCTTGCCATCCTATGGAACTGCCTCGG
TGAGTTTTCTCCTTCATTACAGAAACGGCTTTTTCAAAAATATGGTATTGATAATCCTGATATGAATAAA
TTGCAGTTTCATTTGATGCTCGATGAGTTTTTCTAACTGTCAGACCAAGTTTACTCATATATACTTTAGA
TTGATTTAAAACTTCATTTTTAATTTAAAAGGATCTAGGTGAAGATCCTTTTTGATAATCTCATGACCAA
AATCCCTTAACGTGAGTTTTCGTTCCACTGAGCGTCAGACCCCGTAGAAAAGATCAAAGGATCTTCTTGA
GATCCTTTTTTTCTGCGCGTAATCTGCTGCTTGCAAACAAAAAAACCACCGCTACCAGCGGTGGTTTGTT
TGCCGGATCAAGAGCTACCAACTCTTTTTCCGAAGGTAACTGGCTTCAGCAGAGCGCAGATACCAAATAC
TGTTCTTCTAGTGTAGCCGTAGTTAGGCCACCACTTCAAGAACTCTGTAGCACCACCTACATACCTCGCT
CTGCTAATCCTGTTACCAGTGGCTGCTGCCAGTGGCGATAAGTCGTGTCTTACCGGGTTGGACTCAAGAC
GATAGTTACCGGATAAGGCGCAGCGGTCGGGCTGAACGGGGGGTTCGTGCACACAGCCCAGCTTGGAGCG
AACGACCTACACCGAACTGAGATACCTACAGCGTGAGCTATGAGAAAGCGCCACGCTTCCCGAAGGGAGA
AAGGCGGACAGGTATCCGGTAAGCGGCAGGGTCGGAACAGGAGAGCGCACGAGGGAGCTTCCAGGGGGAA
ACGCCTGGTATCTTTATAGTCCTGTCGGGTTTCGCCACCTCTGACTTGAGCGTCGATTTTTGTGATGCTC
GTCAGGGGGGCGGAGCCTATGGAAAAACGCCAGCAACGCGGCACTTTGTAACTGAGCTGTCATTTTGCTG
GCCCAGCTGGTCGACCGCGGCTAAGCAGTACTGGTACCGTTGTGGAAATGTAAAGAGCCCCATTATCTTA
GCCTAAAAAAACCTTCTCTTTGGAACTTTCAGTAATACGCTTAACTGCTCATTGCTATATTGAAGTACGG
ATTAGAAGCCGCCGAGCGGGTGACAGCCCTCCGAAGGAAGACTCTCCTCCGTGCGTCCTCGTCTTCACCG
GTCGCGTTCCTGAAACGCAGATGTGCCTCGCGCCGCACTGCTCCGAACAATAAAGATTCTACAATACTAG
CTTTTATGGTTATGAAGAGGAAAAATTGGCAGTAACCTGGCCCCACAAACCTTCAAATGAACGAATCAAA
TTAACAACCATAGGATGATAATGCGATTAGTTTTTTAGCCTTATTTCTGGGGTAATTAATCAGCGAAGCG
ATGATTTTTGATCTATTAACAGATATATAAATGCAAAAACTGCATAACCACTTTAACTAATACTTTCAAC
ATTTTCGGTTTGTATTACTTCTTATTCAAATGTAATAAAAGTATCAACAAAAAATTGTTAATATACCTCT
ATACTTTAACGTCAAGGAGAAAAAACCCCGGATCGAATTCCCTACTTCATACATTTTCAATTAAGATGAG
GTTCCCATCTATTTTCACCGCTGTTGTTTTTGCTGCTTCTTCTGCTTTGGCTGCTCCAGCTAATGGTATG
TTAGAAAAATTTGTTGGCACCTGGAAGATCGAATCCTCTGAAAATTTTGGTGAATACTTGAAGGCTATCG
GTGCCCCAAAAGAATTGGCTGATGCTGGTGATGCTACTACTCCAGTCTTGTACATTTCTCAAAAGGATGG
TGATAAGATGACCGTCAAGATTGAAAACGGTCCACCAACTTTTTTGGATACCCAAGTTTCTTTCAAGTTG
GGTGAAGAATTCGACGAATTTCCATCCGATAGAAGAAAGGGTGTTAAGTCCGTTGTTAACTTGTCTGGTG
AGAAGTTGGTTTACGTTCAAAAGTGGGATGGTAAAGAAACCACTTACGTCAGAGAAATCAAGGACGGTAA
ATTGGTTGTTACTTTGACCATGGGTGATGTTGTTGCTGTTAGATCTTATAGAAGGGCCTCTGAAGTTTCT
GCACAGGAACTGACAACTATATGCGAGCAAATCCCCTCACCAACTTTAGAATCGACGCCGTACTCTTTGT
CAACGACTACTATTTTGGCCAACGGGAAGGCAATGCAAGGAGTTTTTGAATATTACAAATCAGTAACGTT
TGTCAGTAATTGCGGTTCTCACCCCTCAACAACTAGCAAAGGCAGCCCCATAAACACACAGTATGTTTTT
AAGGACAATAGCTCGACGATTGAAGGTAGATACCCATACGACGTTCCAGACTACGCTCTGCAGGCTAGTG
GTGGAGGAGGCTCTGGTGGAGGCGGTAGCGGAGGCGGAGGGTCGGCTAGCCATATGCACGATGAACTATA
ATGAAGCATGCTTAATTAAGGCGCCTTATCTCGAGGGGGGCGGATCCCCATCCAGATTGGAAGAAGAATT
GAGAAGAAGATTAACCGAATAATAGAGATCTGATAACAACAGTGTAGATGTAACAAAATCGACTTTGTTC
CCACTGTACTTTTAGCTCGTACAAAATACAATATACTTTTCATTTCTCCGTAAACAACATGTTTTCCCAT
G
