Features (pLannotate 1.2.2; 12 found; start..end, strand, type, name):
     50..70      -  misc_feature   bom (fragment): basis of mobility region from pBR322
    121..795     -  CDS            TRP1: phosphoribosylanthranilate isomerase, required for tryptophan biosynthesis; S. cerevisiae TRP1; yeast auxotrophic marker
    796..943     -  promoter       TRP1 promoter: S. cerevisiae TRP1
   1081..1130    -  misc_feature   bom (fragment): basis of mobility region from pBR322
   1236..1740    -  misc_feature   CEN/ARS: S. cerevisiae CEN6 centromere fused to an autonomously replicating sequence
   1777..1881    +  promoter       AmpR promoter: bla
   1882..2697    +  CDS            KanR: aminoglycoside phosphotransferase; aph(3')-Ia; confers resistance to kanamycin in bacteria or G418 (Geneticin®) in eukaryotes
   2868..3452    +  rep_origin     ori: high-copy-number ColE1/pMB1/pBR322/pUC origin of replication
   3639..4080    +  promoter       GAL1 promoter: S. cerevisiae GAL1; inducible promoter, regulated by Gal4
   4127..4195    +  CDS            MF(ALPHA)1 (fragment): MFAL1_YEAST - Also known as MF-ALPHA-1, MFAL1. Experimental evidence at protein level: Swiss-Prot protein existence level 1. The active factor is excreted into the culture medium by haploid cells of the alpha mating type and acts on cells of the opposite mating type (type A). It mediates the conjugation process between the two types by inhibiting the initiation of DNA synthesis in type a cells and synchronizing them with type alpha. From Saccharomyces cerevisiae (strain ATCC 204508 / S288c) (Baker's yeast).
   4199..4615    +  CDS            UnaG: UnaG is a basic (constitutively fluorescent) green fluorescent protein published in 2013, derived from Anguilla japonica. It has low acid sensitivity. It requires the cofactor bilirubin for fluorescence.
   4616..4831    +  CDS            AGA2 (fragment): AGA2_YEAST - Experimental evidence at protein level: Swiss-Prot protein existence level 1. Receptor binding subunit of the a-agglutinin heterodimer. S.cerevisiae a and alpha cells express the complementary cell surface glycoproteins a-agglutinin and alpha-agglutinin, respectively, which interact with one another to promote cellular aggregation during mating. From Saccharomyces cerevisiae (strain ATCC 204508 / S288c) (Baker's yeast).
>Addgene plasmid #162459 | pJYDC2 | addgene full sequence | sequence record 321477 | Addgene NGS Result
TAATATCCTTTTCTATTTTTCGTTCCGTTACCAACTTTACACATACTTTTGCGGTATTTCACACCGCATA
GATCGGCAAGTGCACAAACAATACTTAAATAAATACTACTCAGTAATAACCTATTTCTTAGCATTTTTGA
CGAAATTTGCTATTTTGTTAGAGTCTTTTACACCATTTGTCTCCACACCTCCGCTTACATCAACACCAAT
AACGCCATTTAATCTAAGCGCATCACCAACATTTTCTGGCGTCAGTCCACCAGCTAACATAAAATGTAAG
CTTTCGGGGCTCTCTTGCCTTCCAACCCAGTCAGAAATCGAGTTCCAATCCAAAAGTTCACCTGTCCCAC
CTGCTTCTGAATCAAACAAGGGAATAAACGAATGAGGTTTCTGTGAAGCTGCACTGAGTAGTATGTTGCA
GTCTTTTGGAAATACGAGTCTTTTAATAACTGGCAAACCGAGGAACTCTTGGTATTCTTGCCACGACTCA
TCTCCATGCAGTTGGACGATATCAATGCCGTAATCATTGACCAGAGCCAAAACATCCTCCTTAGGTTGAT
TACGAAACACGCCAACCAAGTATTTCGGAGTGCCTGAACTATTTTTATATGCTTTTACAAGACTTGAAAT
TTTCCTTGCAATAACCGGGTCAATTGTTCTCTTTCTATTGGGCACACATATAATACCCAGCAAGTCAGCA
TCGGAATCTAGAGCACATTCTGCGGCCTCTGTGCTCTGCAAGCCGCAAACTTTCACCAATGGACCAGAAC
TACCTGTGAAATTAATAACAGACATACTCCAAGCTGCCTTTGTGTGCTTAATCACGTATACTCACGTGCT
CAATAGTCACCAATGCCCTCCCTCTTGGCCCTCTCCTTTTCTTTTTTCGACCGAATTAATTCTTAATCGG
CAAAAAAAGAAAAGCTCCGGATCAAGATTGTACGTAAGGTGACAAGCTATTTTTCAATAAAGAATATCTT
CCACTACTGCCATCTGGCGTCATAACTGCAAAGTACACATATATTACGATGCTGTTCTATTAAATGCTTC
CTATATTATATATATAGTAATGTCGTGATCTATGGTGCACTCTCAGTACAATCTGCTCTGATGCCGCATA
GTTAAGCCAGCCCCGACACCCGCCAACACCCGCTGACGCGCCCTCGAGACGAAAGGGCCTCGTGATACGC
CTATTTTTATAGGTTAATGTCATGATAATAATGGTTTCTTAGACGGATCGCTTGCCTGTAACTTACACGC
GCCTCGTATCTTTTAATGATGGAATAATTTGGGAATTTACTCTGTGTTTATTTATTTTTATGTTTTGTAT
TTGGATTTTAGAAAGTAAATAAAGAAGGTAGAAGAGTTACGGAATGAAGAAAAAAAAAATAAACAAAGGT
TTAAAAAATTTCAACAAAAAGCGTACTTTACATATATATTTATTAGACAAGAAAAGCAGATTAAATAGAT
ATACATTCGATTAACGATAAGTAAAATGTAAAATCACAGGATTTTCGTGTGTGGTCTTCTACACAGACAA
GATGAAACAATTCGGCATTAATACCTGAGAGCAGGAAGAGCAAGATAAAAGGTAGTATTTGTTGGCGATC
CCCCTAGAGTCTTTTACATCTTCGGAAAACAAAAACTATTTTTTCTTTAATTTCTTTTTTTACTTTCTAT
TTTTAATTTATATATTTATATTAAAAAATTTAAATTATAATTATTTTTATAGCACGTGATGAAAAGGACC
CAGGTGGCACTTTTCGGGGAAATGTGCGCGGAACCCCTATTTGTTTATTTTTCTAAATACATTCAAATAT
GTATCCGCTCATGAGACAATAACCCTGATAAATGCTTCAATAATATTGAAAAAGGAAGAGTATGAGCCAT
ATTCAACGGGAAACGTCTTGCTCGAGGCCGCGATTAAATTCCAACATGGATGCTGATTTATATGGGTATA
AATGGGCTCGCGATAATGTCGGGCAATCAGGTGCGACAATCTATCGATTGTATGGGAAGCCCGATGCGCC
AGAGTTGTTTCTGAAACATGGCAAAGGTAGCGTTGCCAATGATGTTACAGATGAGATGGTCAGACTAAAC
TGGCTGACGGAATTTATGCCTCTTCCGACCATCAAGCATTTTATCCGTACTCCTGATGATGCATGGTTAC
TCACCACTGCGATCCCCGGGAAAACAGCATTCCAGGTATTAGAAGAATATCCTGATTCAGGTGAAAATAT
TGTTGATGCGCTGGCAGTGTTCCTGCGCCGGTTGCATTCGATTCCTGTTTGTAATTGTCCTTTTAACAGC
GATCGCGTATTTCGTCTCGCTCAGGCGCAATCACGAATGAATAACGGTTTGGTTGATGCGAGTGATTTTG
ATGACGAGCGTAATGGCTGGCCTGTTGAACAAGTCTGGAAAGAAATGCATAAGCTTTTGCCATTCTCACC
GGATTCAGTCGTCACTCATGGTGATTTCTCACTTGATAACCTTATTTTTGACGAGGGGAAATTAATAGGT
TGTATTGATGTTGGACGAGTCGGAATCGCAGACCGATACCAGGATCTTGCCATCCTATGGAACTGCCTCG
GTGAGTTTTCTCCTTCATTACAGAAACGGCTTTTTCAAAAATATGGTATTGATAATCCTGATATGAATAA
ATTGCAGTTTCATTTGATGCTCGATGAGTTTTTCTAACTGTCAGACCAAGTTTACTCATATATACTTTAG
ATTGATTTAAAACTTCATTTTTAATTTAAAAGGATCTAGGTGAAGATCCTTTTTGATAATCTCATGACCA
AAATCCCTTAACGTGAGTTTTCGTTCCACTGAGCGTCAGACCCCGTAGAAAAGATCAAAGGATCTTCTTG
AGATCCTTTTTTTCTGCGCGTAATCTGCTGCTTGCAAACAAAAAAACCACCGCTACCAGCGGTGGTTTGT
TTGCCGGATCAAGAGCTACCAACTCTTTTTCCGAAGGTAACTGGCTTCAGCAGAGCGCAGATACCAAATA
CTGTTCTTCTAGTGTAGCCGTAGTTAGGCCACCACTTCAAGAACTCTGTAGCACCGCCTACATACCTCGC
TCTGCTAATCCTGTTACCAGTGGCTGCTGCCAGTGGCGATAAGTCGTGTCTTACCGGGTTGGACTCAAGA
CGATAGTTACCGGATAAGGCGCAGCGGTCGGGCTGAACGGGGGGTTCGTGCACACAGCCCAGCTTGGAGC
GAACGACCTACACCGAACTGAGATACCTACAGCGTGAGCTATGAGAAAGCGCCACGCTTCCCGAAGGGAG
AAAGGCGGACAGGTATCCGGTAAGCGGCAGGGTCGGAACAGGAGAGCGCACGAGGGAGCTTCCAGGGGGA
AACGCCTGGTATCTTTATAGTCCTGTCGGGTTTCGCCACCTCTGACTTGAGCGTCGATTTTTGTGATGCT
CGTCAGGGGGGCGGAGCCTATGAAAAAACGCCAGCAACGCGGCACTTTGTAACTGAGCTGTCATTTTGCT
GGCCCAGCTGGTCGACCGCGGCTAAGCAGTACTGGTACCGTTGTGGAAATGTAAAGAGCCCCATTATCTT
AGCCTAAAAAAACCTTCTCTTTGGAACTTTCAGTAATACGCTTAACTGCTCATTGCTATATTGAAGTACG
GATTAGAAGCCGCCGAGCGGGTGACAGCCCTCCGAAGGAAGACTCTCCTCCGTGCGTCCTCGTCTTCACC
GGTCGCGTTCCTGAAACGCAGATGTGCCTCGCGCCGCACTGCTCCGAACAATAAAGATTCTACAATACTA
GCTTTTATGGTTATGAAGAGGAAAAATTGGCAGTAACCTGGCCCCACAAACCTTCAAATGAACGAATCAA
ATTAACAACCATAGGATGATAATGCGATTAGTTTTTTAGCCTTATTTCTGGGGTAATTAATCAGCGAAGC
GATGATTTTTGATCTATTAACAGATATATAAATGCAAAAACTGCATAACCACTTTAACTAATACTTTCAA
CATTTTCGGTTTGTATTACTTCTTATTCAAATGTAATAAAAGTATCAACAAAAAATTGTTAATATACCTC
TATACTTTAACGTCAAGGAGAAAAAACCCCGGATCGAATTCCCTACTTCATACATTTTCAATTAAGATGA
GGTTCCCATCTATTTTCACCGCTGTTGTTTTTGCTGCTTCTTCTGCTTTGGCTGCTCCAGCTAATGGTAT
GTTAGAAAAATTTGTTGGCACCTGGAAGATCGAATCCTCTGAAAATTTTGGTGAATACTTGAAGGCTATC
GGTGCCCCAAAAGAATTGGCTGATGCTGGTGATGCTACTACTCCAGTCTTGTACATTTCTCAAAAGGATG
GTGATAAGATGACCGTCAAGATTGAAAACGGTCCACCAACTTTTTTGGATACCCAAGTTTCTTTCAAGTT
GGGTGAAGAATTCGACGAATTTCCATCCGATAGAAGAAAGGGTGTTAAGTCCGTTGTTAACTTGTCTGGT
GAGAAGTTGGTTTACGTTCAAAAGTGGGATGGTAAAGAAACCACTTACGTCAGAGAAATCAAGGACGGTA
AATTGGTTGTTACTTTGACCATGGGTGATGTTGTTGCTGTTAGATCTTATAGAAGGGCCTCTGAAGTTTC
TGCACAGGAACTGACAACTATATGCGAGCAAATCCCCTCACCAACTTTAGAATCGACGCCGTACTCTTTG
TCAACGACTACTATTTTGGCCAACGGGAAGGCAATGCAAGGAGTTTTTGAATATTACAAATCAGTAACGT
TTGTCAGTAATTGCGGTTCTCACCCCTCAACAACTAGCAAAGGCAGCCCCATAAACACACAGTATGTTTT
TAAGGACAATAGCTCGACGATTGAAGGTAGATACCCATACGACGTTCCAGACTACGCTCTGCAGGCTAGT
GGTGGAGGAGGCTCTGGTGGAGGCGGTAGCGGAGGCGGAGGGTCGGCTAGCCATATGCACGATGAACTAT
AATGAAGCATGCTTAATTAAGGCGCCTTATCTCGAGGGGGGCGGATCCCCATCCAGATTGGAAGAAGAAT
TGAGAAGAAGATTAACCGAATAATAGAGATCTGATAACAACAGTGTAGATGTAACAAAATCGACTTTGTT
CCCACTGTACTTTTAGCTCGTACAAAATACAATATACTTTTCATTTCTCCGTAAACAACATGTTTTCCCA
TG
