>Addgene plasmid #162459 | pJYDC2 | depositor partial sequence | sequence record 314853 | 3460 - 5155
CAGCAACGCGGCACTTTGTAACTGAGCTGTCATTTTGCTGGCCCAGCTGGTCGACCGCGGCTAAGCAGTA
CTGGTACCGTTGTGGAAATGTAAAGAGCCCCATTATCTTAGCCTAAAAAAACCTTCTCTTTGGAACTTTC
AGTAATACGCTTAACTGCTCATTGCTATATTGAAGTACGGATTAGAAGCCGCCGAGCGGGTGACAGCCCT
CCGAAGGAAGACTCTCCTCCGTGCGTCCTCGTCTTCACCGGTCGCGTTCCTGAAACGCAGATGTGCCTCG
CGCCGCACTGCTCCGAACAATAAAGATTCTACAATACTAGCTTTTATGGTTATGAAGAGGAAAAATTGGC
AGTAACCTGGCCCCACAAACCTTCAAATGAACGAATCAAATTAACAACCATAGGATGATAATGCGATTAG
TTTTTTAGCCTTATTTCTGGGGTAATTAATCAGCGAAGCGATGATTTTTGATCTATTAACAGATATATAA
ATGCAAAAACTGCATAACCACTTTAACTAATACTTTCAACATTTTCGGTTTGTATTACTTCTTATTCAAA
TGTAATAAAAGTATCAACAAAAAATTGTTAATATACCTCTATACTTTAACGTCAAGGAGAAAAAACCCCG
GATCGAATTCCCTACTTCATACATTTTCAATTAAGATGAGGTTCCCATCTATTTTCACCGCTGTTGTTTT
TGCTGCTTCTTCTGCTTTGGCTGCTCCAGCTAATGGTATGTTAGAAAAATTTGTTGGCACCTGGAAGATC
GAATCCTCTGAAAATTTTGGTGAATACTTGAAGGCTATCGGTGCCCCAAAAGAATTGGCTGATGCTGGTG
ATGCTACTACTCCAGTCTTGTACATTTCTCAAAAGGATGGTGATAAGATGACCGTCAAGATTGAAAACGG
TCCACCAACTTTTTTGGATACCCAAGTTTCTTTCAAGTTGGGTGAAGAATTCGACGAATTTCCATCCGAT
AGAAGAAAGGGTGTTAAGTCCGTTGTTAACTTGTCTGGTGAGAAGTTGGTTTACGTTCAAAAGTGGGATG
GTAAAGAAACCACTTACGTCAGAGAAATCAAGGACGGTAAATTGGTTGTTACTTTGACCATGGGTGATGT
TGTTGCTGTTAGATCTTATAGAAGGGCCTCTGAAGTTTCTGCACAGGAACTGACAACTATATGCGAGCAA
ATCCCCTCACCAACTTTAGAATCGACGCCGTACTCTTTGTCAACGACTACTATTTTGGCCAACGGGAAGG
CAATGCAAGGAGTTTTTGAATATTACAAATCAGTAACGTTTGTCAGTAATTGCGGTTCTCACCCCTCAAC
AACTAGCAAAGGCAGCCCCATAAACACACAGTATGTTTTTAAGGACAATAGCTCGACGATTGAAGGTAGA
TACCCATACGACGTTCCAGACTACGCTCTGCAGGCTAGTGGTGGAGGAGGCTCTGGTGGAGGCGGTAGCG
GAGGCGGAGGGTCGGCTAGCCATATGCACGATGAACTATAATGAAGCATGCTTAATTAAGGCGCCTTATC
TCGAGGGGGGCGGATCCCCATCCAGATTGGAAGAAGAATTGAGAAGAAGATTAACCGAATAATAGAGATC
TGATAACAACAGTGTAGATGTAACAAAATCGACTTTGTTCCCACTGTACTTTTAGCTCGTACAAAATACA
ATATACTTTTCATTT
